>Addgene plasmid #123782 | MTK3b_001 | addgene full sequence | sequence record 249086 | Addgene NGS Result
CAATCATGACCAAAATCCCTTAACGTGAGTTTTCGTTCCACTGAGCGTCAGACCCCGTAGAAAAGATCAA
AGGATCTTCTTGAGATCCTTTTTTTCTGCGCGTAATCTGCTGCTTGCAAACAAAAAAACCACCGCTACCA
GCGGTGGTTTGTTTGCCGGATCAAGAGCTACCAACTCTTTTTCCGAAGGTAACTGGCTTCAGCAGAGCGC
AGATACCAAATACTGTTCTTCTAGTGTAGCCGTAGTTAGGCCACCACTTCAAGAACTCTGTAGCACCGCC
TACATACCTCGCTCTGCTAATCCTGTTACCAGTGGCTGCTGCCAGTGGCGATAAGTCGTGTCTTACCGGG
TTGGACTCAAGACGATAGTTACCGGATAAGGCGCAGCGGTCGGGCTGAACGGGGGGTTCGTGCACACAGC
CCAGCTTGGAGCGAACGACCTACACCGAACTGAGATACCTACAGCGTGAGCTATGAGAAAGCGCCACGCT
TCCCGAAGGGAGAAAGGCGGACAGGTATCCGGTAAGCGGCAGGGTCGGAACAGGAGAGCGCACGAGGGAG
CTTCCAGGGGGAAACGCCTGGTATCTTTATAGTCCTGTCGGGTTTCGCCACCTCTGACTTGAGCGTCGAT
TTTTGTGATGCTCGTCAGGGGGGCGGAGCCTATGGAAAAACGCCAGCAACGCGGCCTTTTTACGGTTCCT
GGCCTTTTGCTGGCCTTTTGCTCACATGTTCTTTCCTGCGTTATCCCCTGATTCTGTGGATAACCGTAGT
CGGTCTCATTCTGATGATGATATCGCCGCGCTCGTCGTTGACAACGGCTCCGGCATGTGCAAGGCCGGCT
TCGCGGGCGACGATGCCCCCCGGGCCGTCTTCCCCTCCATCGTGGGGCGCCCCAGGCACCAGGGCGTGAT
GGTGGGCATGGGTCAGAAGGATTCCTATGTGGGCGACGAGGCCCAGAGCAAGAGAGGCATCCTCACCCTG
AAGTACCCCATCGAGCACGGCATCGTCACCAACTGGGACGACATGGAGAAAATCTGGCACCACACCTTCT
ACAATGAGCTGCGTGTGGCTCCCGAGGAGCACCCCGTGCTGCTGACCGAGGCCCCCCTGAACCCCAAGGC
CAACCGCGAGAAGATGACCCAGATCATGTTTGAAACCTTCAACACCCCAGCCATGTACGTTGCTATCCAG
GCTGTGCTATCCCTGTACGCCTCTGGCCGTACCACTGGCATCGTGATGGACTCCGGTGACGGGGTCACCC
ACACTGTGCCCATCTACGAGGGGTATGCCCTCCCCCATGCCATCCTGCGTCTGGACCTGGCTGGCCGGGA
CCTGACTGACTACCTCATGAAGATCCTCACCGAGCGCGGCTACAGCTTCACCACCACGGCCGAGCGGGAA
ATCGTGCGTGACATTAAGGAGAAGCTGTGCTACGTCGCCCTGGACTTCGAGCAAGAGATGGCCACGGCTG
CTTCCAGCTCCTCCCTGGAGAAGAGTTACGAGCTGCCTGACGGCCAGGTCATCACCATTGGCAATGAGCG
GTTCCGCTGCCCTGAGGCACTCTTCCAGCCTTCCTTCCTGGGCATGGAGTCCTGTGGCATCCACGAAACT
ACCTTCAACTCCATCATGAAGTGTGACGTGGACATCCGCAAAGACCTGTACGCCAACACAGTGCTGTCTG
GCGGCACCACCATGTACCCTGGCATTGCCGACAGGATGCAGAAGGAGATCACTGCCCTGGCACCCAGCAC
AATGAAGATCAAGATCATTGCTCCTCCTGAGCGCAAGTACTCCGTGTGGATCGGCGGCTCCATCCTGGCC
TCGCTGTCCACCTTCCAGCAGATGTGGATCAGCAAGCAGGAGTATGACGAGTCCGGCCCCTCCATCGTCC
ACCGCAAATGCTTCGGATCCTGAGACCAGACCAATAAAAAACGCCCGGCGGCAACCGAGCGTTCTGAACA
AATCCAGATGGAGTTCTGAGGTCATTACTGGATCTATCAACAGGAGTCCAAGCGAGCTCGATATCAAATT
ACGCCCCGCCCTGCCACTCATCGCAGTACTGTTGTAATTCATTAAGCATTCTGCCGACATGGAAGCCATC
ACAAACGGCATGATGAACCTGAATCGCCAGCGGCATCAGCACCTTGTCGCCTTGCGTATAATATTTGCCC
ATGGTGAAAACGGGGGCGAAGAAGTTGTCCATATTGGCCACGTTTAAATCAAAACTGGTGAAACTCACCC
AGGGATTGGCTGAAACGAAAAACATATTCTCAATAAACCCTTTAGGGAAATAGGCCAGGTTTTCACCGTA
ACACGCCACATCTTGCGAATATATGTGTAGAAACTGCCGGAAATCGTCGTGGTATTCACTCCAGAGCGAT
GAAAACGTTTCAGTTTGCTCATGGAAAACGGTGTAACAAGGGTGAACACTATCCCATATCACCAGCTCAC
CGTCTTTCATTGCCATACGAAATTCCGGATGAGCATTCATCAGGCGGGCAAGAATGTGAATAAAGGCCGG
ATAAAACTTGTGCTTATTTTTCTTTACGGTCTTTAAAAAGGCCGTAATATCCAGCTGAACGGTCTGGTTA
TAGGTACATTGAGCAACTGACTGAAATGCCTCAAAATGTTCTTTACGATGCCATTGGGATATATCAACGG
TGGTATATCCAGTGATTTTTTTCTCCATTTTAGCTTCCTTAGCTCCTGAAAATCTCGATAACTCAAAAAA
TACGCCCGGTAGTGATCTTATTTCATTATGGTGAAAGTTGGAACCTCTTACGTGCCCGAT
Features (pLannotate 1.2.2; 5 found; start..end, strand, type, name):
     80..668     +  rep_origin     ori: high-copy-number ColE1/pMB1/pBR322/pUC origin of replication
    783..1904    +  CDS            ACTB: ACTB_BOVIN - Experimental evidence at protein level: Swiss-Prot protein existence level 1. Actin is a highly conserved protein that polymerizes to produce filaments that form cross-linked networks in the cytoplasm of cells. Actin exists in both monomeric (G-actin) and polymeric (F-actin) forms, both forms playing key functions, such as cell motility and contraction. In addition to their role in the cytoplasmic cytoskeleton, G- and F-actin also localize in the nucleus, and regulate gene transcription and motility and repair of damaged DNA. From Bos taurus (Bovine).
   1924..1958    -  terminator     lambda t0 terminator: minimal transcription terminator from phage lambda (Scholtissek and Grosse, 1987)
   2032..2688    -  CDS            cat: CAT_ECOLX - Experimental evidence at protein level: Swiss-Prot protein existence level 1. This enzyme is an effector of chloramphenicol resistance in bacteria. From Escherichia coli. This protein is used as a marker in many commonly used cloning vectors, such as pACYC184.
   2689..2786    -  promoter       cat promoter: promoter of the E. coli cat gene encoding chloramphenicol acetyltransferase
