[The description below was written by a language model from this plasmid's Addgene catalogue record and pLannotate feature annotations shown in this document.]
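Description:
MTK3b_001 is a small part-storage plasmid (about 2.8 kb) from the Mammalian Toolkit (MTK), a hierarchical modular cloning system for building genetic circuits in mammalian cells. It was built in the MTK0_027 part-entry backbone and carries the human beta actin coding sequence as a "Type 3b" part, the position the toolkit reserves for coding sequences. Although it is catalogued as a mammalian expression vector, the annotated features show no mammalian promoter, polyadenylation signal or eukaryotic selection marker. The plasmid therefore appears to be a source of the actin part rather than a stand-alone expression construct. Expression would depend on assembling this part with promoter, terminator and other part types into a transcriptional unit.

The plasmid is propagated in E. coli from a high-copy ColE1/pUC-type origin and selected with chloramphenicol. Resistance comes from a cat gene driven by its native cat promoter, and a minimal lambda t0 terminator lies downstream of that cassette. The insert was introduced with BsmBI, a Type IIS enzyme, and both sites were destroyed during cloning, as is typical of Golden Gate-style part domestication. The record does not describe the flanking overhangs or the enzyme used to release the part in later assemblies.

The automated annotation labels the roughly 1.1 kb open reading frame as bovine ACTB. This most likely reflects the extreme conservation of beta actin protein sequence across mammals, and it does not conflict with the catalogue's statement that the insert is human. No tags or fusion partners are annotated. As a 3b part, it is presumably meant to be combined with a neighbouring coding part, for example to make actin fusions, but the record does not specify a particular application.
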