Addgene plasmid #123782: MTK3b_001
Purpose: Encodes human beta actin as a Type 3b part to be used in the MTK system
Depositing lab: Hana El-Samad. Depositing organization: University of California, San Francisco (UCSF). Publication: A Toolkit for Rapid Modular Construction of Biological Circuits in Mammalian Cells. Fonseca JP, Bonny AR, Kumar GR, Ng AH, Town J, Wu QC, Aslankoohi E, Chen SY, Dods G, Harrigan P, Osimiri LC, Kistler AL, El-Samad H. ACS Synth Biol. 2019 Nov 15;8(11):2593-2606. doi: 10.1021/acssynbio.9b00322. Epub 2019 Nov 5. PubMed 31686495.
Backbone
  Vector backbone: MTK0_027
  Vector type: Mammalian Expression
Growth in bacteria
  Bacterial resistance: Chloramphenicol, 25 μg/mL
  Growth temperature: 37°C
  Growth strain: DH5alpha
  Copy number: Unknown
Gene/Insert
  Gene/Insert name: beta actin (human)
  Species: H. sapiens (human)
  Cloning method: Restriction Enzyme; 5′ cloning site BsmBI (destroyed during cloning); 3′ cloning site BsmBI (destroyed during cloning)
Terms and licenses: Academic/Nonprofit Terms; Industry Terms: Not Available to Industry
Depositor comments: Type 3b parts are used for coding sequences in the MTK. Please visit https://www.biorxiv.org/content/10.1101/506188v2 for BioRxiv preprint
How to cite: MTK3b_001 was a gift from Hana El-Samad (Addgene plasmid # 123782 ; http://n2t.net/addgene:123782 ; RRID:Addgene_123782)
